>Addgene plasmid #1318 | pPROEX Hsp104 (1-575) | depositor full sequence | sequence record 36 | Author sequence
GTTTGACAGCTTATCATCGACTGCACGGTGCACCAATGCTTCTGGCGTCAGGCAGCCATCGGAAGCTGTG
GTATGGCTGTGCAGGTCGTAAATCACTGCATAATTCGTGTCGCTCAAGGCGCACTCCCGTTCTGGATAAT
GTTTTTTGCGCCGACATCATAACGGTTCTGGCAAATATTCTGAAATGAGCTGTTGACAATTAATCATCCG
GTCCGTATAATCTGTGGAATTGTGAGCGGATAACAATTTCACACAGGAAACAGACCATGTCGTACTACCA
TCACCATCACCATCACGATTACGATATCCCAACGACCGAAAACCTGTATTTTCAGGGCGCCATGGGATCC
GGGATGAACGACCAAACGCAATTTACAGAAAGGGCTCTAACGATTTTGACGTTGGCTCAAAAATTGGCTT
CGGATCATCAACATCCACAATTACAACCTATACATATTCTAGCTGCCTTCATTGAAACGCCAGAAGATGG
ATCAGTCCCTTACCTACAGAATCTAATTGAGAAGGGCCGTTACGACTATGATCTTTTCAAGAAAGTGGTT
AATAGAAATCTAGTAAGAATTCCTCAACAGCAACCTGCACCTGCGGAGATAACTCCAAGTTATGCTTTGG
GGAAAGTCCTTCAAGACGCTGCTAAGATTCAAAAACAACAGAAGGACTCATTTATAGCGCAAGACCATAT
ATTGTTTGCTCTATTCAATGATTCGTCTATTCAGCAAATATTTAAGGAAGCTCAAGTAGATATTGAGGCC
ATCAAGCAACAAGCTCTTGAACTTCGTGGTAACACTAGAATTGACTCTCGTGGCGCTGATACGAACACAC
CTTTGGAATATTTATCAAAGTACGCCATTGATATGACTGAGCAGGCTCGTCAAGGTAAACTTGACCCTGT
CATCGGCCGTGAAGAAGAAATAAGAAGCACTATTAGAGTTTTAGCAAGAAGAATTAAGTCCAACCCATGT
TTAATTGGTGAGCCAGGTATCGGTAAGACCGCTATTATTGAAGGTGTTGCTCAAAGAATCATTGACGATG
ACGTTCCCACTATCTTACAAGGCGCTAAATTGTTCAGTCTAGATTTGGCCGCATTAACCGCAGGTGCTAA
ATACAAAGGTGATTTCGAAGAAAGATTCAAAGGTGTTTTGAAGGAAATCGAAGAATCAAAGACTCTAATT
GTGTTATTCATTGATGAAATTCACATGTTAATGGGTAATGGTAAGGACGACGCTGCTAACATCTTGAAGC
CAGCTTTGTCCAGAGGCCAATTGAAGGTCATCGGTGCCACCACCAATAACGAATATAGATCTATTGTGGA
AAAGGATGGTGCCTTTGAAAGAAGATTCCAGAAAATTGAAGTCGCTGAACCAAGTGTGAGACAAACAGTG
GCCATATTGAGAGGTCTGCAACCAAAGTATGAAATACATCATGGTGTAAGGATTCTGGATAGCGCCTTAG
TCACCGCGGCTCAATTAGCCAAGCGTTACTTGCCATATAGAAGATTGCCAGATTCTGCTTTGGATTTAGT
TGATATTTCTTGTGCTGGTGTCGCCGTCGCAAGAGATTCTAAGCCAGAAGAATTGGATTCCAAGGAACGT
CAATTGCAATTGATTCAAGTAGAGATAAAAGCTCTAGAGAGAGATGAAGATGCCGACTCCACCACTAAAG
ATAGATTAAAGTTAGCTAGGCAGAAGGAAGCTTCATTGCAAGAAGAATTGGAACCTCTAAGACAACGTTA
CAATGAAGAAAAGCATGGCCATGAAGAATTGACACAAGCTAAAAAGAAATTGGATGAACTGGAAAACAAG
GCCCTTGATGCTGAACGTAGATATGATACTGCTACCGCCGCTGATTTAAGGTACTTCGCCATCCCAGATA
TCAAAAAGCAAATCGAAAAGCTTGAAGATCAGGTTGCTGAGGAAGAGAGACGTGCTGGTGCCAACTCCAT
GATCCAAAATGTGGTCGACTCAGACACCATTTCTGAAACAGCTGCAAGATTGACTGGTATCCCTGTTAAG
AAGTTGTCAGAATCTGAAAATGAAAAATTGATTCATATGGAACGTGACTAAGAGCTCACTAGTCGCGGCC
GCTTTCGAATCTAGAGCCTGCAGTCTCGAGGCATGCGGTACCAAGCTTGGCTGTTTTGGCGGATGAGAGA
AGATTTTCAGCCTGATACAGATTAAATCAGAACGCAGAAGCGGTCTGATAAAACAGAATTTGCCTGGCGG
CAGTAGCGCGGTGGTCCCACCTGACCCCATGCCGAACTCAGAAGTGAAACGCCGTAGCGCCGATGGTAGT
GTGGGGTCTCCCCATGCGAGAGTAGGGAACTGCCAGGCATCAAATAAAACGAAAGGCTCAGTCGAAAGAC
TGGGCCTTTCGTTTTATCTGTTGTTTGTCGGTGAACGCTCTCCTGAGTAGGACAAATCCGCCGGGAGCGG
ATTTGAACGTTGCGAAGCAACGGCCCGGAGGGTGGCGGGCAGGACGCCCGCCATAAACTGCCAGGCATCA
AATTAAGCAGAAGGCCATCCTGACGGATGGCCTTTTTGCGTTTCTACAAACTCTTTTTGTTTATTTTTCT
AAATACATTCAAATATGTATCCGCTCATGAGACAATAACCCTGATAAATGCTTCAATAATATTGAAAAAG
GAAGAGTATGAGTATTCAACATTTCCGTGTCGCCCTTATTCCCTTTTTTGCGGCATTTTGCCTTCCTGTT
TTTGCTCACCCAGAAACGCTGGTGAAAGTAAAAGATGCTGAAGATCAGTTGGGTGCACGAGTGGGTTACA
TCGAACTGGATCTCAACAGCGGTAAGATCCTTGAGAGTTTTCGCCCCGAAGAACGTTTTCCAATGATGAG
CACTTTTAAAGTTCTGCTATGTGGCGCGGTATTATCCCGTGTTGACGCCGGGCAAGAGCAACTCGGTCGC
CGCATACACTATTCTCAGAATGACTTGGTTGAGTACTCACCAGTCACAGAAAAGCATCTTACGGATGGCA
TGACAGTAAGAGAATTATGCAGTGCTGCCATAACCATGAGTGATAACACTGCGGCCAACTTACTTCTGAC
AACGATCGGAGGACCGAAGGAGCTAACCGCTTTTTTGCACAACATGGGGGATCATGTAACTCGCCTTGAT
CGTTGGGAACCGGAGCTGAATGAAGCCATACCAAACGACGAGCGTGACACCACGATGCCTACAGCAATGG
CAACAACGTTGCGCAAACTATTAACTGGCGAACTACTTACTCTAGCTTCCCGGCAACAATTAATAGACTG
GATGGAGGCGGATAAAGTTGCAGGACCACTTCTGCGCTCGGCCCTTCCGGCTGGCTGGTTTATTGCTGAT
AAATCTGGAGCCGGTGAGCGTGGGTCTCGCGGTATCATTGCAGCACTGGGGCCAGATGGTAAGCCCTCCC
GTATCGTAGTTATCTACACGACGGGGAGTCAGGCAACTATGGATGAACGAAATAGACAGATCGCTGAGAT
AGGTGCCTCACTGATTAAGCATTGGTAACTGTCAGACCAAGTTTACTCATATATACTTTAGATTGATTTA
AAACTTCATTTTTAATTTAAAAGGATCTAGGTGAAGATCCTTTTTGATAATCTCATGACCAAAATCCCTT
AACGTGAGTTTTCGTTCCACTGAGCGTCAGACCCCGTAGAAAAGATCAAAGGATCTTCTTGAGATCCTTT
TTTTCTGCGCGTAATCTGCTGCTTGCAAACAAAAAAACCACCGCTACCAGCGGTGGTTTGTTTGCCGGAT
CAAGAGCTACCAACTCTTTTTCCGAAGGTAACTGGCTTCAGCAGAGCGCAGATACCAAATACTGTCCTTC
TAGTGTAGCCGTAGTTAGGCCACCACTTCAAGAACTCTGTAGCACCGCCTACATACCTCGCTCTGCTAAT
CCTGTTACCAGTGGCTGCTGCCAGTGGCGATAAGTCGTGTCTTACCGGGTTGGACTCAAGACGATAGTTA
CCGGATAAGGCGCAGCGGTCGGGCTGAACGGGGGGTTCGTGCACACAGCCCAGCTTGGAGCGAACGACCT
ACACCGAACTGAGATACCTACAGCGTGAGCTATGAGAAAGCGCCACGCTTCCCGAAGGGAGAAAGGCGGA
CAGGTATCCGGTAAGCGGCAGGGTCGGAACAGGAGAGCGCACGAGGGAGCTTCCAGGGGGAAACGCCTGG
TATCTTTATAGTCCTGTCGGGTTTCGCCACCTCTGACTTGAGCGTCGATTTTTGTGATGCTCGTCAGGGG
GGCGGAGCCTATGGAAAAACGCCAGCAACGCGGCCTTTTTACGGTTCCTGGCCTTTTGCTGGCCTTTTGC
TCACATGTTCTTTCCTGCGTTATCCCCTGATTCTGTGGATAACCGTATTACCGCCTTTGAGTGAGCTGAT
ACCGCTCGCCGCAGCCGAACGACCGAGCGCAGCGAGTCAGTGAGCGAGGAAGCGGAAGAGCGCCTGATGC
GGTATTTTCTCCTTACGCATCTGTGCGGTATTTCACACCGCATAATTTTGTTAAAATTCGCGTTAAATTT
TTGTTAAATCAGCTCATTTTTTAACCAATAGGCCGAAATCGGCAAAATCCCTTATAAATCAAAAGAATAG
ACCGAGATAGGGT
[37 nt withheld, positions 4634-4670]
AAAGAACGTGGACTCCAACGTCAAAGG
[49 nt withheld, positions 4698-4746]
T
[91 nt withheld, positions 4748-4838]
G
[124 nt withheld, positions 4840-4963]
CCCATTCGCCATTCAGGCTGCTATGGTGCACTCTCAGTACAATCTGCTCTGATGCCGCATAGTTAAGCCA
GTACCAGTCACGTAGCGATATCGGAGTGTATACACTCCGCTATCGCTACGTGACTGGGTCATGGCTGCGC
CCCGACACCCGCCAACACCCGCTGACGCGCCCTGACGGGCTTGTCTGCTCCCGGCATCCGCTTACAGACA
AGCTGTGACCGTCTCCGGGAGCTGCATGTGTCAGAGGTTTTCACCGTCATCACCGAAACGCGCGAGGCAG
CAGATCAATTCGCGCGCGAAGGCGAAGCGGCATGCATTTACGTTGACACCATCGAATGGTGCAAAACCTT
TCGCGGTATGGCATGATAGCGCCCGGAAGAGAGTCAATTCAGGGTGGTGAATGTGAAACCAGTAACGTTA
TACGATGTCGCAGAGTATGCCGGTGTCTCTTATCAGACCGTTTCCCGCGTGGTGAACCAGGCCAGCCACG
TTTCTGCGAAAACGCGGGAAAAAGTGGAAGCGGCGATGGCGGAGCTGAATTACATTCCCAACCGCGTGGC
ACAACAACTGGCGGGCAAACAGTCGTTGCTGATTGGCGTTGCCACCTCCAGTCTGGCCCTGCACGCGCCG
TCGCAAATTGTCGCGGCGATTAAATCTCGCGCCGATCAACTGGGTGCCAGCGTGGTGGTGTCGATGGTAG
AACGAAGCGGCGTCGAAGCCTGTAAAGCGGCGGTGCACAATCTTCTCGCGCAACGCGTCAGTGGGCTGAT
CATTAACTATCCGCTGGATGACCAGGATGCCATTGCTGTGGAAGCTGCCTGCACTAATGTTCCGGCGTTA
TTTCTTGATGTCTCTGACCAGACACCCATCAACAGTATTATTTTCTCCCATGAAGACGGTACGCGACTGG
GCGTGGAGCATCTGGTCGCATTGGGTCACCAGCAAATCGCGCTGTTAGCGGGCCCATTAAGTTCTGTCTC
GGCGCGTCTGCGTCTGGCTGGCTGGCATAAATATCTCACTCGCAATCAAATTCAGCCGATAGCGGAACGG
GAAGGCGACTGGAGTGCCATGTCCGGTTTTCAACAAACCATGCAAATGCTGAATGAGGGCATCGTTCCCA
CTGCGATGCTGGTTGCCAACGATCAGATGGCGCTGGGCGCAATGCGCGCCATTACCGAGTCCGGGCTGCG
CGTTGGTGCGGATATCTCGGTAGTGGGATACGACGATACCGAAGACAGCTCATGTTATATCCCGCCGTTA
ACCACCATCAAACAGGATTTTCGCCTGCTGGGGCAAACCAGCGTGGACCGCTTGCTGCAACTCTCTCAGG
GCCAGGCGGTGAAGGGCAATCAGCTGTTGCCCGTCTCACTGGTGAAAAGAAAAACCACCCTGGCACCCAA
TACGCAAACCGCCTCTCCCCGCGCGTTGGCCGATTCATTAATGCAGCTGGCACGACAGGTTTCCCGACTG
GAAAGCGGGCAGTGAGCGCAACGCAATTAATGTGAGTTAGCGCGAATTGATCTG
Features (pLannotate 1.2.2; 21 found; start..end, strand, type, name):
      3..20      +  promoter       tet promoter (fragment): E. coli promoter for tetracycline efflux protein gene
     16..117     -  CDS            yciV (fragment): RNAAM_ECOLI - Also known as trpH From Escherichia coli (strain K12).
    192..208     +  promoter       EM7 promoter (fragment): synthetic bacterial promoter&nbsp
    230..246     +  protein_bind   lac operator: The lac repressor binds to the lac operator to inhibit transcription in E. coli. This inhibition can be relieved by adding lactose or isopropyl-β-D-thiogalactopyranoside (IPTG). lac repressor encoded by lacI
    277..296     +  CDS            8xHis (fragment): 8xHis affinity tag
    318..338     +  CDS            TEV site: tobacco etch virus (TEV) protease recognition and cleavage site
    354..2078    +  CDS            HSP104 (fragment): HS104_YEAST - Experimental evidence at protein level: Swiss-Prot protein existence level 1. Required, in concert with Hsp40 (YDJ1) and Hsp70 (SSA1) and small Hsps (HSP26), for the dissociation, resolubilization and refolding of aggregates of damaged proteins after heat or other environmental stresses. Extracts proteins from aggregates by unfolding and threading them in an ATP-dependent process through the axial channel of the protein hexamer, after which they can be refolded by components of the Hsp70/Hsp40 chaperone system. Substrate binding is ATP-dependent, and release of bound polypeptide
   2232..2347    +  ncRNA          5S rRNA: Accession: RF00001 - 5S ribosomal RNA
   2351..2437    +  terminator     rrnB T1 terminator: Escherichia coli rrnB; transcription terminator T1 from the E. coli rrnB gene
   2529..2556    +  terminator     rrnB T2 terminator: transcription terminator T2 from the E. coli rrnB gene
   2576..2667    +  promoter       AmpR promoter: bla
   2668..3528    +  CDS            AmpR: β-lactamase; bla; confers resistance to ampicillin, carbenicillin, and related antibiotics
   3699..4287    +  rep_origin     ori: high-copy-number ColE1/pMB1/pBR322/pUC origin of replication
   4473..4524    -  misc_feature   bom (fragment): basis of mobility region from pBR322
   4535..4963    -  rep_origin     f1 ori (sequence partly withheld): f1 bacteriophage origin of replication; arrow indicates direction of (+) strand synthesis
   4968..4984    -  CDS            lacZα (fragment): LacZα fragment of β-galactosidase; lacZ fragment
   4985..5036    -  misc_feature   bom (fragment): basis of mobility region from pBR322
   5061..5102    -  misc_feature   bom (fragment): basis of mobility region from pBR322
   5204..5244    -  CDS            rop (fragment): Rop protein, which maintains plasmids at low copy number; rop
   5288..5365    +  promoter       lacIq promoter: lacI (mutant); In the lacIq allele, a single base change in the promoter boosts expression of the lacI gene about 10-fold.
   5366..6448    +  CDS            lacI: lac repressor; lacI; The lac repressor binds to the lac operator to inhibit transcription in E. coli. This inhibition can be relieved by adding lactose or isopropyl-β-D-thiogalactopyranoside (IPTG).
