[The description below was written by a language model from this plasmid's Addgene catalogue record and pLannotate feature annotations shown in this document.]
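Description:
pPROEX Hsp104 (1-575) is a bacterial expression plasmid built on the pPROEX-HTb backbone for producing an N-terminal fragment of the Saccharomyces cerevisiae disaggregase Hsp104 in E. coli. It replicates from a high-copy ColE1/pMB1-type origin and is selected with ampicillin through the β-lactamase (AmpR) gene. An f1 phage origin is also present, which in principle allows single-stranded DNA production. The plasmid carries its own lacI gene under the lacIq promoter, so lac repressor is supplied at elevated levels regardless of host strain.

The insert, about 1.7 kb and cloned between BamHI and SacI sites that both remain intact, encodes residues 1–575 of Hsp104 (HSP104/YLL026W). It is fused in frame to a backbone-encoded N-terminal polyhistidine tag followed by a TEV protease recognition site, so the fragment can be captured by metal-affinity chromatography and the tag then removed. The annotation does not cleanly identify the expression promoter. It detects only short promoter-like fragments upstream of a lac operator, an arrangement consistent with repressor-controlled, IPTG-inducible transcription. Downstream, the 5S rRNA segment and the rrnB T1 and T2 terminators stop transcription before the resistance cassette. Small bom, rop and lacZα fragments are backbone remnants.

Hsp104 is a hexameric AAA+ chaperone that works with Hsp70 and Hsp40 to extract and refold proteins from aggregates. The associated publication examines communication between its C-terminal peptide-binding region and N-terminal ATPase domain. This truncation therefore most likely serves to produce recombinant protein for biochemical analysis of the N-terminal portion in isolation, although the record does not state the purpose explicitly.
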