Addgene plasmid #1318: pPROEX Hsp104 (1-575)
Depositing lab: Susan Lindquist. Depositing organization: Whitehead Institute for Biomedical Research. Publication: Defining a pathway of communication from the C-terminal peptide binding domain to the N-terminal ATPase domain in a AAA protein. Cashikar AG, Schirmer EC, Hattendorf DA, Glover JR, Ramakrishnan MS, Ware DM, Lindquist SL. Mol Cell 2002 Apr;9(4):751-60. 10.1016/S1097-2765(02)00499-9 PubMed 11983167.
Backbone
  Vector backbone: pPROEX-HTb
  Backbone manufacturer: Invitrogen
  Backbone size w/o insert (bp): 4746
  Vector type: Bacterial Expression
Growth in bacteria
  Bacterial resistance: Ampicillin, 100 μg/mL
  Growth temperature: 37°C
  Growth strain: DH5alpha
  Copy number: High Copy
Gene/Insert
  Gene/Insert name: Hsp104 (1-575) (alt name: Hsp104)
  Species: S. cerevisiae (budding yeast)
  Insert size (bp): 1741
  Mutation: aa1-575 of Hsp104
  Entrez Gene: HSP104 (a.k.a. YLL026W)
  Tag / fusion protein: 6X His + TEV cleavage (N terminal on backbone)
  Cloning method: Restriction Enzyme; 5′ cloning site BamHI (not destroyed); 3′ cloning site SacI (not destroyed)
  Sequencing primers: 5′ TACGATATCCCAACGACCGAA
Terms and licenses: Academic/Nonprofit Terms; Industry Terms: Not Available to Industry
How to cite: pPROEX Hsp104 (1-575) was a gift from Susan Lindquist (Addgene plasmid # 1318 ; http://n2t.net/addgene:1318 ; RRID:Addgene_1318)
