>Addgene plasmid #1318 | pPROEX Hsp104 (1-575) | addgene partial sequence | sequence record 16518 | 1318 with M13 pUC rev
ATCACGATTACGATATCCCAACGACCGAAAACCTGTATTTTCAGGGCGCCATGGGATCCGGGATGAACGA
CCAAACGCAATTTACAGAAAGGGCTCTAACGATTTTGACGTTGGCTCAAAAATTGGCTTCGGATCATCAA
CATCCACAATTACAACCTATACATATTCTAGCTGCCTTCATTGAAACGCCAGAAGATGGATCAGTCCCTT
ACCTACAGAATCTAATTGAGAAGGGCCGTTACGACTATGATCTTTTCAAGAAAGTGGTTAATAGAAATCT
AGTAAGAATTCCTCAACAGCAACCTGCACCTGCGGAGATAACTCCAAGTTATGCTTTGGGGAAAGTCCTT
CAAGACGCTGCTAAGATTCAAAAACAACAGAAGGACTCATTTATAGCGCAAGACCATATATTGTTTGCTC
TATTCAATGATTCGTCTATTCAGCAAATATTTAAGGAAGCTCAAGTAGATATTGAGGCCATCAAGCAACA
AGCTCTTGAACTTCGTGGTAACACTAGAATTGACTCTCGTGGCGCTGATACGAACACACCTTTGGAATAT
TTATCAAAGTACGCCATTGATATGACTGAGCAGGCTCGTCAAGGTAAACTTGACCCTGTCATCGGCCGTG
AAGAAGAAATAAGAAGCACTATTAGAGTT
